Addgene plasmid #193467: pAF0688 Kp03_attP-mCherry donor
Purpose: Promoterless mcherry donor for Kp03
Depositing lab: Patrick Hsu. Depositing organization: University of California, Berkeley. Publication: Systematic discovery of recombinases for efficient integration of large DNA sequences into the human genome. Durrant MG, Fanton A, Tycko J, Hinks M, Chandrasekaran SS, Perry NT, Schaepe J, Du PP, Lotfy P, Bassik MC, Bintu L, Bhatt AS, Hsu PD. Nat Biotechnol. 2022 Oct 10. pii: 10.1038/s41587-022-01494-w. doi: 10.1038/s41587-022-01494-w. PubMed 36217031.
Backbone
  Vector backbone: pCB214
  Vector type: Mammalian Expression
Growth in bacteria
  Bacterial resistance: Ampicillin, 100 μg/mL
  Growth temperature: 37°C
  Growth strain: NEB Stable
  Copy number: High Copy
Gene/Insert
  Gene/Insert name: Kp03_attP
  Species: sourced from various phage and bacterial genomes, human codon-optomized
  Cloning method: Restriction Enzyme; 5′ cloning site Unknown (unknown if destroyed)
Terms and licenses: Academic/Nonprofit Terms; Industry Terms: Not Available to Industry
How to cite: pAF0688 Kp03_attP-mCherry donor was a gift from Patrick Hsu (Addgene plasmid # 193467 ; http://n2t.net/addgene:193467 ; RRID:Addgene_193467)
