[The description below was written by a language model from this plasmid's Addgene catalogue record and pLannotate feature annotations shown in this document.]
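Description:
pAF0688 Kp03_attP-mCherry donor is a compact (about 3 kb) plasmid built on the pCB214 backbone and catalogued as a mammalian expression vector, although its design is that of a promoterless integration donor rather than a self-expressing construct. It is propagated in E. coli through a high-copy ColE1/pUC-type origin of replication and selected with ampicillin through a β-lactamase gene driven by its native bla promoter.

The payload consists of the attP attachment site recognised by the Kp03 recombinase, one of a set of large serine recombinases mined from phage and bacterial genomes, paired with an mCherry coding sequence followed by a bovine growth hormone polyadenylation signal. The automated feature table annotates mCherry and the poly(A) signal but not the attP site itself; an unannotated stretch of roughly 300 nt lies between the origin and the mCherry start, which is where the attachment site would be expected from the construct name, though the record does not state its position. No eukaryotic promoter is annotated upstream of mCherry, consistent with the stated purpose. The red fluorescent protein should therefore remain silent from the episomal plasmid and be expressed only when recombination between the donor attP and a matching attB places it downstream of an active promoter.

This arrangement makes red fluorescence a readout of successful site-specific integration. The associated work concerns the discovery of recombinases for efficient insertion of large DNA sequences into the human genome. The plasmid is typically co-delivered with a Kp03 recombinase expression construct to measure integration efficiency in mammalian cells. The recombinase itself is not encoded on this plasmid.
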