Features (pLannotate 1.2.2; 5 found; start..end, strand, type, name):
     32..136     +  promoter       AmpR promoter: bla
    137..997     +  CDS            AmpR: β-lactamase; bla; confers resistance to ampicillin, carbenicillin, and related antibiotics
   1168..1756    +  rep_origin     ori: high-copy-number ColE1/pMB1/pBR322/pUC origin of replication
   2064..2771    +  CDS            mCherry: mCherry is a basic (constitutively fluorescent) red fluorescent protein published in 2004, derived from Discosoma sp.. It is reported to be a very rapidly-maturing monomer with low acid sensitivity.
   2805..3012    +  polyA_signal   bGH poly(A) signal: bovine growth hormone polyadenylation signal
>Addgene plasmid #193467 | pAF0688 Kp03_attP-mCherry donor | addgene full sequence | sequence record 378315 | Addgene NGS Result
GACGTCAGGTGGCACTTTTCGGGGAAATGTGCGCGGAACCCCTATTTGTTTATTTTTCTAAATACATTCA
AATATGTATCCGCTCATGAGACAATAACCCTGATAAATGCTTCAATAATATTGAAAAAGGAAGAGTATGA
GTATTCAACATTTCCGTGTCGCCCTTATTCCCTTTTTTGCGGCATTTTGCCTTCCTGTTTTTGCTCACCC
AGAAACGCTGGTGAAAGTAAAAGATGCTGAAGATCAGTTGGGTGCACGAGTGGGTTACATCGAACTGGAT
CTCAACAGCGGTAAGATCCTTGAGAGTTTTCGCCCCGAAGAACGTTTTCCAATGATGAGCACTTTTAAAG
TTCTGCTATGTGGCGCGGTATTATCCCGTATTGACGCCGGGCAAGAGCAACTCGGTCGCCGCATACACTA
TTCTCAGAATGACTTGGTTGAGTACTCACCAGTCACAGAAAAGCATCTTACGGATGGCATGACAGTAAGA
GAATTATGCAGTGCTGCCATAACCATGAGTGATAACACTGCGGCCAACTTACTTCTGACAACGATCGGAG
GACCGAAGGAGCTAACCGCTTTTTTGCACAACATGGGGGATCATGTAACTCGCCTTGATCGTTGGGAACC
GGAGCTGAATGAAGCCATACCAAACGACGAGCGTGACACCACGATGCCTGTAGCAATGGCAACAACGTTG
CGCAAACTATTAACTGGCGAACTACTTACTCTAGCTTCCCGGCAACAATTAATAGACTGGATGGAGGCGG
ATAAAGTTGCAGGACCACTTCTGCGCTCGGCCCTTCCGGCTGGCTGGTTTATTGCTGATAAATCTGGAGC
CGGTGAGCGTGGGTCTCGCGGTATCATTGCAGCACTGGGGCCAGATGGTAAGCCCTCCCGTATCGTAGTT
ATCTACACGACGGGGAGTCAGGCAACTATGGATGAACGAAATAGACAGATCGCTGAGATAGGTGCCTCAC
TGATTAAGCATTGGTAACTGTCAGACCAAGTTTACTCATATATACTTTAGATTGATTTAAAACTTCATTT
TTAATTTAAAAGGATCTAGGTGAAGATCCTTTTTGATAATCTCATGACCAAAATCCCTTAACGTGAGTTT
TCGTTCCACTGAGCGTCAGACCCCGTAGAAAAGATCAAAGGATCTTCTTGAGATCCTTTTTTTCTGCGCG
TAATCTGCTGCTTGCAAACAAAAAAACCACCGCTACCAGCGGTGGTTTGTTTGCCGGATCAAGAGCTACC
AACTCTTTTTCCGAAGGTAACTGGCTTCAGCAGAGCGCAGATACCAAATACTGTTCTTCTAGTGTAGCCG
TAGTTAGGCCACCACTTCAAGAACTCTGTAGCACCGCCTACATACCTCGCTCTGCTAATCCTGTTACCAG
TGGCTGCTGCCAGTGGCGATAAGTCGTGTCTTACCGGGTTGGACTCAAGACGATAGTTACCGGATAAGGC
GCAGCGGTCGGGCTGAACGGGGGGTTCGTGCACACAGCCCAGCTTGGAGCGAACGACCTACACCGAACTG
AGATACCTACAGCGTGAGCTATGAGAAAGCGCCACGCTTCCCGAAGGGAGAAAGGCGGACAGGTATCCGG
TAAGCGGCAGGGTCGGAACAGGAGAGCGCACGAGGGAGCTTCCAGGGGGAAACGCCTGGTATCTTTATAG
TCCTGTCGGGTTTCGCCACCTCTGACTTGAGCGTCGATTTTTGTGATGCTCGTCAGGGGGGCGGAGCCTA
TGGAAAAACGCCAGCAACGCGGCCTTTTTACGGTTCCTGGCCTTTTGCTGGCCTTTTGCTCACATGTTCT
TTCCTGCGTTATCCCCTGATTCTGTGGATAACCGTATTACCGCCTTTGAGTGAGCTGATACCGCTCGCCG
CAGCCGAACGACCGAGCGCAGCGAGTCAGTGAGCGAGGAAGCGGAAGAGCAGAACCTTGAAAAACTATGG
CTTATGCTACCTCGCCGAATAGCTCAAATACAATGACCCTTGAATATAGGCTATTCGGGTTTTGAAGGTA
TCTGGTTTTTATTCACATCACAAAGCCGCCACCATGGTGAGCAAGGGCGAGGAGGATAACATGGCCATCA
TCAAGGAGTTCATGCGCTTCAAGGTGCACATGGAGGGCTCCGTGAACGGCCACGAGTTCGAGATCGAGGG
CGAGGGCGAGGGCCGCCCCTACGAGGGCACCCAGACCGCCAAGCTGAAGGTGACCAAGGGTGGCCCCCTG
CCCTTCGCCTGGGACATCCTGTCCCCTCAGTTCATGTACGGCTCCAAGGCCTACGTGAAGCACCCCGCCG
ACATCCCCGACTACTTGAAGCTGTCCTTCCCCGAGGGCTTCAAGTGGGAGCGCGTGATGAACTTCGAGGA
CGGCGGCGTGGTGACCGTGACCCAGGACTCCTCCCTGCAGGACGGCGAGTTCATCTACAAGGTGAAGCTG
CGCGGCACCAACTTCCCCTCCGACGGCCCCGTAATGCAGAAGAAGACCATGGGCTGGGAGGCCTCCTCCG
AGCGGATGTACCCCGAGGACGGCGCCCTGAAGGGCGAGATCAAGCAGAGGCTGAAGCTGAAGGACGGCGG
CCACTACGACGCTGAGGTCAAGACCACCTACAAGGCCAAGAAGCCCGTGCAGCTGCCCGGCGCCTACAAC
GTCAACATCAAGTTGGACATCACCTCCCACAACGAGGACTACACCATCGTGGAACAGTACGAACGCGCCG
AGGGCCGCCACTCCACCGGCGGCATGGACGAGCTGTACAAGTAACTCGAGCTAGAGCTCGCTGATCAGCC
TCGACTGTGCCTTCTAGTTGCCAGCCATCTGTTGTTTGCCCCTCCCCCGTGCCTTCCTTGACCCTGGAAG
GTGCCACTCCCACTGTCCTTTCCTAATAAAATGAGGAAATTGCATCGCATTGTCTGAGTAGGTGTCATTC
TATTCTGGGGGGTGGGGTGGGGCAGGACAGCAAGGGGGAGGATTGGGAAGACAATAGCAGGCATGCTGGG
GAC
